>Addgene plasmid #135440 | pCDF11-SFPQ(214-598) | addgene full sequence | sequence record 271573 | Addgene NGS Result
TAACTCGAGTCTGGTAAAGAAACCGCTGCTGCGAAATTTGAACGCCAGCACATGGACTCGTCTACTAGCG
CAGCTTAATTAACCTAGGCTGCTGCCACCGCTGAGCAATAACTAGCATAACCCCTTGGGGCCTCTAAACG
GGTCTTGAGGGGTTTTTTGCTGAAACCTCAGGCATTTGAGAAGCACACGGTCACACTGCTTCCGGTAGTC
AATAAACCGGTAAACCAGCAATAGACATAAGCGGCTATTTAACGACCCTGCCCTGAACCGACGACCGGGT
CATCGTGGCCGGATCTTGCGGCCCCTCGGCTTGAACGAATTGTTAGACATTATTTGCCGACTACCTTGGT
GATCTCGCCTTTCACGTAGTGGACAAATTCTTCCAACTGATCTGCGCGCGAGGCCAAGCGATCTTCTTCT
TGTCCAAGATAAGCCTGTCTAGCTTCAAGTATGACGGGCTGATACTGGGCCGGCAGGCGCTCCATTGCCC
AGTCGGCAGCGACATCCTTCGGCGCGATTTTGCCGGTTACTGCGCTGTACCAAATGCGGGACAACGTAAG
CACTACATTTCGCTCATCGCCAGCCCAGTCGGGCGGCGAGTTCCATAGCGTTAAGGTTTCATTTAGCGCC
TCAAATAGATCCTGTTCAGGAACCGGATCAAAGAGTTCCTCCGCCGCTGGACCTACCAAGGCAACGCTAT
GTTCTCTTGCTTTTGTCAGCAAGATAGCCAGATCAATGTCGATCGTGGCTGGCTCGAAGATACCTGCAAG
AATGTCATTGCGCTGCCATTCTCCAAATTGCAGTTCGCGCTTAGCTGGATAACGCCACGGAATGATGTCG
TCGTGCACAACAATGGTGACTTCTACAGCGCGGAGAATCTCGCTCTCTCCAGGGGAAGCCGAAGTTTCCA
AAAGGTCGTTGATCAAAGCTCGCCGCGTTGTTTCATCAAGCCTTACGGTCACCGTAACCAGCAAATCAAT
ATCACTGTGTGGCTTCAGGCCGCCATCCACTGCGGAGCCGTACAAATGTACGGCCAGCAACGTCGGTTCG
AGATGGCGCTCGATGACGCCAACTACCTCTGATAGTTGAGTCGATACTTCGGCGATCACCGCTTCCCTCA
TACTCTTCCTTTTTCAATATTATTGAAGCATTTATCAGGGTTATTGTCTCATGAGCGGATACATATTTGA
ATGTATTTAGAAAAATAAACAAATAGCTAGCTCACTCGGTCGCTACGCTCCGGGCGTGAGACTGCGGCGG
GCGCTGCGGACACATACAAAGTTACCCACAGATTCCGTGGATAAGCAGGGGACTAACATGTGAGGCAAAA
CAGCAGGGCCGCGCCGGTGGCGTTTTTCCATAGGCTCCGCCCTCCTGCCAGAGTTCACATAAACAGACGC
TTTTCCGGTGCATCTGTGGGAGCCGTGAGGCTCAACCATGAATCTGACAGTACGGGCGAAACCCGACAGG
ACTTAAAGATCCCCACCGTTTCCGGCGGGTCGCTCCCTCTTGCGCTCTCCTGTTCCGACCCTGCCGTTTA
CCGGATACCTGTTCCGCCTTTCTCCCTTACGGGAAGTGTGGCGCTTTCTCATAGCTCACACACTGGTATC
TCGGCTCGGTGTAGGTCGTTCGCTCCAAGCTGGGCTGTAAGCAAGAACTCCCCGTTCAGCCCGACTGCTG
CGCCTTATCCGGTAACTGTTCACTTGAGTCCAACCCGGAAAAGCACGGTAAAACGCCACTGGCAGCAGCC
ATTGGTAACTGGGAGTTCGCAGAGGATTTGTTTAGCTAAACACGCGGTTGCTCTTGAAGTGTGCGCCAAA
GTCCGGCTACACTGGAAGGACAGATTTGGTTGCTGTGCTCTGCGAAAGCCAGTTACCACGGTTAAGCAGT
TCCCCAACTGACTTAACCTTCGATCAAACCACCTCCCCAGGTGGTTTTTTCGTTTACAGGGCAAAAGATT
ACGCGCAGAAAAAAAGGATCTCAAGAAGATCCTTTGATCTTTTCTACTGAACCGCTCTAGATTTCAGTGC
AATTTATCTCTTCAAATGTAGCACCTGAAGTCAGCCCCATACGATATAAGTTGTAATTCTCATGTTAGTC
ATGCCCCGCGCCCACCGGAAGGAGCTGACTGGGTTGAAGGCTCTCAAGGGCATCGGTCGAGATCCCGGTG
CCTAATGAGTGAGCTAACTTACATTAATTGCGTTGCGCTCACTGCCCGCTTTCCAGTCGGGAAACCTGTC
GTGCCAGCTGCATTAATGAATCGGCCAACGCGCGGGGAGAGGCGGTTTGCGTATTGGGCGCCAGGGTGGT
TTTTCTTTTCACCAGTGAGACGGGCAACAGCTGATTGCCCTTCACCGCCTGGCCCTGAGAGAGTTGCAGC
AAGCGGTCCACGCTGGTTTGCCCCAGCAGGCGAAAATCCTGTTTGATGGTGGTTAACGGCGGGATATAAC
ATGAGCTGTCTTCGGTATCGTCGTATCCCACTACCGAGATGTCCGCACCAACGCGCAGCCCGGACTCGGT
AATGGCGCGCATTGCGCCCAGCGCCATCTGATCGTTGGCAACCAGCATCGCAGTGGGAACGATGCCCTCA
TTCAGCATTTGCATGGTTTGTTGAAAACCGGACATGGCACTCCAGTCGCCTTCCCGTTCCGCTATCGGCT
GAATTTGATTGCGAGTGAGATATTTATGCCAGCCAGCCAGACGCAGACGCGCCGAGACAGAACTTAATGG
GCCCGCTAACAGCGCGATTTGCTGGTGACCCAATGCGACCAGATGCTCCACGCCCAGTCGCGTACCGTCT
TCATGGGAGAAAATAATACTGTTGATGGGTGTCTGGTCAGAGACATCAAGAAATAACGCCGGAACATTAG
TGCAGGCAGCTTCCACAGCAATGGCATCCTGGTCATCCAGCGGATAGTTAATGATCAGCCCACTGACGCG
TTGCGCGAGAAGATTGTGCACCGCCGCTTTACAGGCTTCGACGCCGCTTCGTTCTACCATCGACACCACC
ACGCTGGCACCCAGTTGATCGGCGCGAGATTTAATCGCCGCGACAATTTGCGACGGCGCGTGCAGGGCCA
GACTGGAGGTGGCAACGCCAATCAGCAACGACTGTTTGCCCGCCAGTTGTTGTGCCACGCGGTTGGGAAT
GTAATTCAGCTCCGCCATCGCCGCTTCCACTTTTTCCCGCGTTTTCGCAGAAACGTGGCTGGCCTGGTTC
ACCACGCGGGAAACGGTCTGATAAGAGACACCGGCATACTCTGCGACATCGTATAACGTTACTGGTTTCA
CATTCACCACCCTGAATTGACTCTCTTCCGGGCGCTATCATGCCATACCGCGAAAGGTTTTGCGCCATTC
GATGGTGTCCGGGATCTCGACGCTCTCCCTTATGCGACTCCTGCATTAGGAAATTAATACGACTCACTAT
AGGGGAATTGTGAGCGGATAACAATTCCCCTGTAGAAATAATTTTGTTTAACTTTAATAAGGAGATATAC
CATGAAACATCACCATCACCATCACCCCATGAGCGATTACGACATCCCCACTACTGAGAATCTTTATTTT
CAGGGCGCCATGGGCGGGCCGAAGCCAGGTGGCGGCCCGGGCCTAAGTACGCCTGGCGGCCACCCCAAGC
CGCCGCATCGAGGCGGCGGGGAGCCCCGCGGGGGCCGCCAGCACCACCCGCCCTACCACCAGCAGCATCA
CCAGGGGCCCCCGCCCGGCGGGCCCGGCGGCCGCAGCGAGGAGAAGATCTCGGACTCGGAGGGGTTTAAA
GCCAATTTGTCTCTCTTGAGGAGGCCTGGAGAGAAAACTTACACACAGCGATGTCGGTTGTTTGTTGGGA
ATCTACCTGCTGATATCACGGAGGATGAGTTCAAAAGACTATTTGCTAAATATGGAGAACCAGGAGAAGT
TTTTATCAACAAAGGCAAAGGATTCGGATTTATTAAGCTTGAATCTAGAGCTTTGGCTGAAATTGCCAAA
GCCGAACTGGATGATACACCCATGAGAGGTAGACAGCTTCGAGTTCGCTTTGCCACACATGCTGCTGCCC
TTTCTGTTCGTAATCTTTCACCTTATGTTTCCAATGAACTGTTGGAAGAAGCCTTTAGCCAATTTGGTCC
TATTGAAAGGGCTGTTGTAATAGTGGATGATCGTGGAAGATCTACAGGGAAAGGCATTGTTGAATTTGCT
TCTAAGCCAGCAGCAAGAAAGGCATTTGAACGATGCAGTGAAGGTGTTTTCTTACTGACGACAACTCCTC
GTCCAGTCATTGTGGAACCACTTGAACAACTAGATGATGAAGATGGTCTTCCTGAAAAACTTGCCCAGAA
GAATCCAATGTATCAAAAGGAGAGAGAAACCCCTCCTCGTTTTGCCCAGCATGGCACGTTTGAGTACGAA
TATTCTCAGCGATGGAAGTCTTTGGATGAAATGGAAAAACAGCAAAGGGAACAAGTTGAAAAAAACATGA
AAGATGCAAAAGACAAATTGGAAAGTGAAATGGAAGATGCCTATCATGAACATCAGGCAAATCTTTTGCG
CCAAGATCTGATGAGACGACAGGAAGAATTAAGACGCATGGAAGAACTTCACAATCAAGAAATGCAGAAA
CGTAAAGAAATGCAATTGAGGCAAGAGGAGGAACGACGTAGAAGAGAGGAAGAGATGATGATTCGTCAAC
GTGAGATGGAAGAACAAATGAGGCGCCAAAGAGAGGAAAGTTACAGC
Features (pLannotate 1.2.2; 17 found; start..end, strand, type, name):
     16..57      +  CDS            S-Tag (fragment): affinity and epitope tag derived from pancreatic ribonuclease A
     87..104     +  CDS            SET1 (fragment): solubility-enhancement tag derived from T7 phage gene 10B
    112..159     +  terminator     T7 terminator: transcription terminator for bacteriophage T7 RNA polymerase
    330..1121    -  CDS            SmR: aminoglycoside adenylyltransferase (Murphy, 1985); aadA; confers resistance to spectinomycin and streptomycin
   1122..1213    -  promoter       AmpR promoter: bla
   1261..1999    -  rep_origin     CloDF13 ori: Plasmids containing the CloDF13 (CDF) origin of replication can be propagated in E. coli cells that contain additional plasmids with compatible origins.
   2096..2160    -  CDS            TcR (fragment): tetracycline efflux protein; tet; confers resistance to tetracycline
   2175..2196    -  protein_bind   CAP binding site: CAP binding activates transcription in the presence of cAMP. E. coli catabolite activator protein
   2209..3291    -  CDS            lacI: lac repressor; lacI; The lac repressor binds to the lac operator to inhibit transcription in E. coli. This inhibition can be relieved by adding lactose or isopropyl-β-D-thiogalactopyranoside (IPTG).
   3292..3369    -  promoter       lacI promoter: lacI
   3377..3412    -  CDS            TcR (fragment): tetracycline efflux protein; tet; confers resistance to tetracycline
   3415..3433    +  promoter       T7 promoter: promoter for bacteriophage T7 RNA polymerase
   3434..3458    +  protein_bind   lac operator: The lac repressor binds to the lac operator to inhibit transcription in E. coli. This inhibition can be relieved by adding lactose or isopropyl-β-D-thiogalactopyranoside (IPTG). lac repressor encoded by lacI
   3473..3495    +  RBS            RBS: efficient ribosome binding site from bacteriophage T7 gene 10 (Olins and Rangwala, 1989)
   3508..3526    +  CDS            7xHis (fragment): 6xHis affinity tag
   3555..3575    +  CDS            capTEV™ (fragment): composite tag for in vivo biotinylation, TEV protease cleavage, and 6xHis tagging
   3631..4737    +  CDS            SFPQ (fragment): SFPQ_HUMAN - Also known as PSF. Experimental evidence at protein level: Swiss-Prot protein existence level 1. DNA- and RNA binding protein, involved in several nuclear processes. Essential pre-mRNA splicing factor required early in spliceosome formation and for splicing catalytic step II, probably as a heteromer with NONO. Binds to pre-mRNA in spliceosome C complex, and specifically binds to intronic polypyrimidine tracts. Involved in regulation of signal-induced alternative splicing. During splicing of PTPRC/CD45, a phosphorylated form is sequestered by THRAP3 from the pre-mRNA in resting T-c
