[The description below was written by a language model from this plasmid's Addgene catalogue record and pLannotate feature annotations shown in this document.]
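Description:
pCDF11-SFPQ(214-598) is a 4,737 bp bacterial expression plasmid built on the pCDF11 backbone (EMBL) for producing a truncated form of human SFPQ (splicing factor proline and glutamine rich, also called PSF) in E. coli. It replicates from the CloDF13 (CDF) origin, which is compatible with other common origins and so allows co-maintenance with a second expression plasmid in the same cell. Selection is through the aadA (SmR) gene, which confers spectinomycin/streptomycin resistance. The backbone also carries lacI under its own promoter.

The expression cassette follows the standard T7/lac design. A T7 promoter is followed immediately by a lac operator, so transcription depends on T7 RNA polymerase supplied by the host and is held off by the lac repressor until induction with IPTG. A T7 gene 10 ribosome binding site drives translation of an N-terminal hexahistidine tag, followed by a TEV protease recognition site and then the SFPQ coding region for residues 214-598. The tag allows metal-affinity purification and can then be removed with TEV protease. The insert was cloned between NcoI and XhoI. Downstream S-Tag and related tag fragments in the annotation appear to be vector remnants lying ahead of the T7 terminator; whether they are translated depends on a stop codon at the end of the insert, which the table does not show.

The catalogue lists the insert as 700 bp, but the annotated SFPQ segment spans about 1.1 kb, which matches both a 385-residue fragment and the difference between backbone and total sizes. The associated work concerns the structure of human SFPQ and its coiled-coil-mediated polymerisation, so the plasmid serves to make recombinant protein for structural and biophysical studies.
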