Addgene plasmid #135440: pCDF11-SFPQ(214-598)
Purpose: Expresses SFPQ 214-598 with TEV-cleavable hexahistidine tag
Depositing lab: Charles Bond. Depositing organization: University of Western Australia. Publication: The structure of human SFPQ reveals a coiled-coil mediated polymer essential for functional aggregation in gene regulation. Lee M, Sadowska A, Bekere I, Ho D, Gully BS, Lu Y, Iyer KS, Trewhella J, Fox AH, Bond CS. Nucleic Acids Res. 2015 Apr 20;43(7):3826-40. doi: 10.1093/nar/gkv156. Epub 2015 Mar 12. PubMed 25765647.
Backbone
  Vector backbone: pCDF11
  Backbone manufacturer: EMBL
  Backbone size w/o insert (bp): 3584
  Total vector size (bp): 4737
  Vector type: Bacterial Expression
Growth in bacteria
  Bacterial resistance: Spectinomycin, 50 μg/mL
  Growth temperature: 37°C
  Growth strain: DH5alpha
  Copy number: Unknown
Gene/Insert
  Gene/Insert name: splicing factor proline and glutamine rich
  Species: H. sapiens (human)
  Insert size (bp): 700
  GenBank ID: NM_005066.3 6421
  Entrez Gene: SFPQ (a.k.a. POMP100, PPP1R140, PSF)
  Promoter: T7
  Tag / fusion protein: Hexahistidine (N terminal on insert)
  Cloning method: Restriction Enzyme; 5′ cloning site NcoI (unknown if destroyed); 3′ cloning site XhoI (unknown if destroyed)
  Sequencing primers: 5′ CATgCCATgggCgggCCgAAgCCAgg; 3′ CCgCTCgAgTTAgCTgTAACT TTCCTC
Terms and licenses: Academic/Nonprofit Terms; Industry Terms: Not Available to Industry
How to cite: pCDF11-SFPQ(214-598) was a gift from Charles Bond (Addgene plasmid # 135440 ; http://n2t.net/addgene:135440 ; RRID:Addgene_135440)
